Addgene plasmid #244606: CL20_mEGFP_FOidr_054
Purpose: Express mEGFP-tagged intrinsically disordered protein (IDR), FOidr_054, derived from human fusion protein EBF1_PDGFRB
Depositing lab: Richard Kriwacki. Depositing organization: St. Jude Children's Research Hospital. Publication: Proteome-wide computational analyses reveal links between protein condensate formation and RNA biology. Maiti S, Tripathi S, Baggett DW, Phillips AH, Park CG, Wang J, Wahiduzzaman, Freyaldenhoven WT, Kinger S, Pioso BJ, Bollinger JC, Somjee R, Lang B, Babu MM, Kriwacki RW. Sci Adv. 2025 Dec 5;11(49):eady1420. doi: 10.1126/sciadv.ady1420. Epub 2025 Dec 3. PubMed 41337585.
Backbone
  Vector backbone: CL20
  Vector type: Mammalian Expression
Growth in bacteria
  Bacterial resistance: Ampicillin, 100 μg/mL
  Growth temperature: 37°C
  Growth strain: NEB Stable
  Copy number: High Copy
Gene/Insert
  Gene/Insert name: FOidr_054
  Species: H. sapiens (human)
  Mutation: Unmutated
  Tag / fusion protein: monomeric EGFP (N terminal on insert)
  Cloning method: Restriction Enzyme; 5′ cloning site Unknown (unknown if destroyed)
Terms and licenses: Academic/Nonprofit Terms; Industry Terms: Not Available to Industry
Depositor comments: EBF1_PDGFRB_1058_1161
How to cite: CL20_mEGFP_FOidr_054 was a gift from Richard Kriwacki (Addgene plasmid # 244606 ; http://n2t.net/addgene:244606 ; RRID:Addgene_244606)
