[The description below was written by a language model from this plasmid's Addgene catalogue record and pLannotate feature annotations shown in this document.]
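Description:
CL20_mEGFP_FOidr_054 is a 7,392 nt mammalian expression plasmid built on the CL20 backbone. The catalogue lists it only as a mammalian expression vector, but the feature table shows the architecture of a self-inactivating HIV-1 lentiviral transfer vector. It is maintained in E. coli through a high-copy ColE1/pUC-type origin and an ampicillin resistance gene (β-lactamase with its own promoter). The recorded host is a recombination-limiting strain, consistent with the repeated LTR sequences. The lentiviral portion runs from a CMV enhancer fused to a truncated 5' LTR, through the Ψ packaging signal, a gag fragment, cPPT/CTS and the Rev response element, to a ΔU3 3' LTR fragment followed by a rabbit β-globin polyadenylation signal. Short vif, rev and nef fragments are remnants of the parental viral sequence. The backbone also carries an SV40 origin, an SV40 poly(A) signal and residual lac regulatory elements. No mammalian selection marker is annotated.

The payload sits between the RRE and the 3' LTR. An internal CMV enhancer/promoter drives monomeric EGFP fused at the N terminus of FOidr_054. This insert is an unmutated intrinsically disordered region from the human oncogenic fusion protein EBF1_PDGFRB. The depositor's note appears to place it at residues 1058–1161 of the fusion, and the annotation identifies the roughly 312 nt segment as PDGFRB-derived sequence. A 17 nt match to the tight TRE promoter probably reflects shared minimal CMV sequence rather than tetracycline regulation.

The construct is intended for expressing the fluorescently tagged IDR in mammalian cells. The associated publication concerns protein condensate formation, which suggests use in imaging the region's localisation and condensate-forming behaviour. The viral elements would also permit delivery by lentiviral packaging, although the record does not state this.
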