Features (pLannotate 1.2.2; 29 found; start..end, strand, type, name):
    199..254     -  polyA_signal   β-globin poly(A) signal: rabbit β-globin polyadenylation signal (Gil and Proudfoot, 1987)
    340..475     -  LTR            3' LTR (ΔU3) (fragment): self-inactivating 3' long terminal repeat (LTR) from HIV-1
    477..545     -  CDS            nef (fragment): NEF_HV1Z2 - Experimental evidence at protein level: Swiss-Prot protein existence level 1. Extracellular Nef protein targets CD4(+) T-lymphocytes for apoptosis by interacting with CXCR4 surface receptors. From Human immunodeficiency virus type 1 group M subtype D (isolate Z2/CDC-Z34) (HIV-1).
    571..882     -  CDS            PDGFRB (fragment): PGFRB_HUMAN - Also known as PDGFR, PDGFR1. Experimental evidence at protein level: Swiss-Prot protein existence level 1. Tyrosine-protein kinase that acts as cell-surface receptor for homodimeric PDGFB and PDGFD and for heterodimers formed by PDGFA and PDGFB, and plays an essential role in the regulation of embryonic development, cell proliferation, survival, differentiation, chemotaxis and migration. Plays an essential role in blood vessel development by promoting proliferation, migration and recruitment of pericytes and smooth muscle cells to endothelial cells. Plays a role in the migration
    925..1641    -  CDS            mEGFP: mEGFP is a basic (constitutively fluorescent) green fluorescent protein published in 2002, derived from Aequorea victoria. It has moderate acid sensitivity.
   1655..1692    -  misc_feature   MCS (fragment): multiple cloning site
   1691..1707    -  promoter       tight TRE promoter (fragment): Tet-responsive promoter PTight, consisting of seven tet operator sequences followed by the minimal CMV promoter
   1723..1926    -  promoter       CMV promoter: human cytomegalovirus (CMV) immediate early promoter
   1927..2230    -  enhancer       CMV enhancer: human cytomegalovirus immediate early enhancer
   2298..2314    -  misc_feature   MCS (fragment): multiple cloning site
   2314..2339    -  CDS            Rev (fragment): human immunodeficiency virus 1 (HIV-1) Rev protein; rev; enhances nuclear export of unspliced and incompletely spliced viral mRNAs
   2716..2949    -  misc_feature   RRE: The Rev response element (RRE) of HIV-1 allows for Rev-dependent mRNA export from the nucleus to the cytoplasm.
   3083..3166    -  CDS            vif (fragment): VIF_HV1BR - Experimental evidence at protein level: Swiss-Prot protein existence level 1. Counteracts the innate antiviral activity of host APOBEC3F and APOBEC3G. Forms a complex with host APOBEC3F and APOBEC3G thus preventing the entry of these lethally hypermutating enzymes into progeny virions. Recruits an active E3 ubiquitin ligase complex composed of elongin BC, CUL5, and RBX2 to induce polyubiquitination of APOBEC3G and APOBEC3F. In turn, they are directed to the 26S proteasome for degradation. Vif interaction with APOBEC3G also blocks its cytidine deaminase activity in a proteasome-inde
   3309..3426    -  misc_feature   cPPT/CTS: central polypurine tract and central termination sequence of HIV-1
   3575..3934    -  CDS            HIV-1 gag (fragment): gag protein from human immunodeficiency virus 1; gag
   3918..4043    -  misc_feature   HIV-1 Ψ: packaging signal of human immunodeficiency virus type 1
   4090..4347    -  LTR            5' LTR (truncated): truncated 5' long terminal repeat (LTR) from HIV-1
   4349..4728    -  enhancer       CMV enhancer: human cytomegalovirus immediate early enhancer
   4759..4863    +  promoter       AmpR promoter: bla
   4864..5724    +  CDS            AmpR: β-lactamase; bla; confers resistance to ampicillin, carbenicillin, and related antibiotics
   5895..6483    +  rep_origin     ori: high-copy-number ColE1/pMB1/pBR322/pUC origin of replication
   6666..6720    +  CDS            lacI (fragment): lac repressor; lacI; The lac repressor binds to the lac operator to inhibit transcription in E. coli. This inhibition can be relieved by adding lactose or isopropyl-β-D-thiogalactopyranoside (IPTG).
   6722..6856    -  polyA_signal   SV40 poly(A) signal: SV40 polyadenylation signal
   6876..7011    -  rep_origin     SV40 ori: SV40 origin of replication
   7035..7057    -  promoter       SV40 promoter (fragment): SV40 enhancer and early promoter
   7064..7103    +  CDS            lacI (fragment): lac repressor; lacI; The lac repressor binds to the lac operator to inhibit transcription in E. coli. This inhibition can be relieved by adding lactose or isopropyl-β-D-thiogalactopyranoside (IPTG).
   7116..7137    +  protein_bind   CAP binding site: CAP binding activates transcription in the presence of cAMP. E. coli catabolite activator protein
   7152..7182    +  promoter       lac promoter: promoter for the E. coli lac operon
   7190..7206    +  protein_bind   lac operator: The lac repressor binds to the lac operator to inhibit transcription in E. coli. This inhibition can be relieved by adding lactose or isopropyl-β-D-thiogalactopyranoside (IPTG). lac repressor encoded by lacI
>Addgene plasmid #244606 | CL20_mEGFP_FOidr_054 | addgene full sequence | sequence record 487967 | Addgene NGS Result
AAAAAAAATCTAACCTCAAGTCAAGGCTTTTCTATGGAATAAGGAATGGACAGCAGGGGGCTGTTTCATA
TACTGATGACCTCTTTATAGCCAACCTTTGTTCATGGCAGCCAGCATATGGGCATATGTTGCCAAACTCT
AAACCAAATACTCATTCTGATGTTTTAAATGATTTGCCCTCCCATATGTCCTTCCGAGTGAGAGACACAA
AAAATTCCAACACACTATTGCAATGAAAATAAATTTCCTTTATTAGCCAGAAGTCAGATGCTCAAGGGGC
TTCATGATGTCCCCATAATTTTTGGCAGAGGGAAAAAGATCTGCTAGCTCGAGCAGCTGAAGCTTTATTG
AGGCTTAAGCAGTGGGTTCCCTAGTTAGCCAGAGAGCTCCCAGGCTCAGATCTGGTCTAACCAGAGAGAC
CCAGTACAGGCAAAAAGCAGATCTTGTCTTCTTTGGGAGTGAATTAGCCCTTCCAGTCCCCCCTTTTCTT
TTAAAAAGTGGCTAAGATCTACAGCTGCCTTGTAAGTCATTGGTCTTAAAGGTACCGTAATCTTATCTAG
AACCGGTTCACAGGAAGCTATCCTCTGCTTCCGCCCGAGGCGCAGGGCACCCCGAATCCGGCAACTGTTC
CAGCTCTGGCTCCGGCTCCACCTGGAGCTCAAGCTGGGGCTCTGGCTCTGGTTCGTCCTGGGGCTCCAGG
GGGCTGTCACAGGAGATGGTTGAGGAGGTGTTGACTTCATTCAGGGTGGAGCTGGCTAGGCTGGGGGAAC
CCTCCAGTGGGCCCTCGTCAGCAACCTCGGGTTTGGGGTCAGGCAGGGGGATGATATAGTCGTTGTCACC
CTCATTGGGCTGCACGGCAGTATAGAGGACGGAGCTGGTGTCCCGGGAAGCGGCCGCACTTCCCCCGGAG
CCTCCGCTTCCGCCCTTGTACAGCTCGTCCATGCCGAGAGTGATCCCGGCGGCGGTCACGAACTCCAGCA
GGACCATGTGATCGCGCTTCTCGTTGGGGTCTTTGCTCAGCTTGGACTGGGTGCTCAGGTAGTGGTTGTC
GGGCAGCAGCACGGGGCCGTCGCCGATGGGGGTGTTCTGCTGGTAGTGGTCGGCGAGCTGCACGCTGCCG
TCCTCGATGTTGTGGCGGATCTTGAAGTTCACCTTGATGCCGTTCTTCTGCTTGTCGGCCATGATATAGA
CGTTGTGGCTGTTGTAGTTGTACTCCAGCTTGTGCCCCAGGATGTTGCCGTCCTCCTTGAAGTCGATGCC
CTTCAGCTCGATGCGGTTCACCAGGGTGTCGCCCTCGAACTTCACCTCGGCGCGGGTCTTGTAGTTGCCG
TCGTCCTTGAAGAAGATGGTGCGCTCCTGGACGTAGCCTTCGGGCATGGCGGACTTGAAGAAGTCGTGCT
GCTTCATGTGGTCGGGGTAGCGGCTGAAGCACTGCACGCCGTAGGTCAGGGTGGTCACGAGGGTGGGCCA
GGGCACGGGCAGCTTGCCGGTGGTGCAGATGAACTTCAGGGTCAGCTTGCCGTAGGTGGCATCGCCCTCG
CCCTCGCCGGACACGCTGAACTTGTGGCCGTTTACGTCGCCGTCCAGCTCGACCAGGATGGGCACCACCC
CGGTGAACAGCTCCTCGCCCTTGCTCACCATGGTGGCGACCGGTGGATCCCGGGCCCGCGGTACCGTCGA
CTGCAGAATTCGGTTCACTAAACGAGCCCGGTTCACTAAACGAGCTCTGCTTATATAGACCTCCCACCGT
ACACGCCTACCGCCCATTTGCGTCAATGGGGCGGAGTTGTTACGACATTTTGGAAAGTCCCGTTGATTTT
GGTGCCAAAACAAACTCCCATTGACGTCAATGGGGTGGAGACTTGGAAATCCCCGTGAGTCAAACCGCTA
TCCACGCCCATTGATGTACTGCCAAAACCGCATCACCATGGTAATAGCGATGACTAATACGTAGATGTAC
TGCCAAGTAGGAAAGTCCCATAAGGTCATGTACTGGGCATAATGCCAGGCGGGCCATTTACCGTCATTGA
CGTCAATAGGGGGCGTACTTGGCATATGATACACTTGATGTACTGCCAAGTGGGCAGTTTACCGTAAATA
CTCCACCCATTGACGTCAATGGAAAGTCCCTATTGGCGTTACTATGGGAACATACGTCATTATTGACGTC
AATGGGCGGGGGTCGTTGGGCGGTCAGCCAGGCGGGCCATTTACCGTAAGTTATGTAACGCGGAACTCCA
TATATGGGCTATGAACTAATGACCCCGTAATTGATTACTATTAATAACTAGCACGCGTTCGAAGCTTGAG
CTCGGTCCCCTCGGGGTTGGGAGGTGGGTCTGAAACGATAATGGTGAATATCCCTGCCTAACTCTATTCA
CTATAGAAAGTACAGCAAAAACTATTCTTAAACCTACCAAGCCTCCTACTATCATTATGAATAATTTTAT
ATACCACAGCCAATTTGTTATGTTAAACCAATTCCACAAACTTGCCCATTTATCTAATTCCAATAATTCT
TGTTCATTCTTTTCTTGCTGGTTTTGCGATTCTTCAATTAAGGAGTGTATTAAGCTTGTGTAATTGTTAA
TTTCTCTGTCCCACTCCATCCAGGTCGTGTGATTCCAAATCTGTTCCAGAGATTTATTACTCCAACTAGC
ATTCCAAGGCACAGCAGTGGTGCAAATGAGTTTTCCAGAGCAACCCCAAATCCCCAGGAGCTGTTGATCC
TTTAGGTATCTTTCCACAGCCAGGATTCTTGCCTGGAGCTGCTTGATGCCCCAGACTGTGAGTTGCAACA
GATGCTGTTGCGCCTCAATAGCCCTCAGCAAATTGTTCTGCTGCTGCACTATACCAGACAATAATTGTCT
GGCCTGTACCGTCAGCGTCATTGACGCTGCGCCCATAGTGCTTCCTGCTGCTCCCAAGAACCCAAGGAAC
AAAGCTCCTATTCCCACTGCTCTTTTTTCTCTCTGCACCACTCTTCTCTTTGCCTTGGTGGGTGCTACTC
CTAATGGTTCAATTTTTACTACTTTATATTTATATAATTCACTTCTCCAATTGTCCCTCATATCTCCTCC
TTATGGTGTTTTACTAAACTTTTCCATGTTCTAATCCTCATCCTGTCTACTTGCCACACAATCATCACCT
GCCATCTGTTTTCCATAATCCCTAATGATCTTTGCTTTTCTTCTTGGCACTACTTTTATGTCACTATTAT
CTTGTATTACTACTGCCCCTTCACCTTTCCAGAGGAGCTTTGCTGGTCCTTTCCAAAGTGGATTTCTGCT
GTCCCTGTAATAAACCCGAAAATTTTGAATTTTTGTAATTTGTTTTTGTAATTCTTTAGTTTGTATGTCT
GTTGCTATTATGTCTACTATTCTTTCCCCTGCACTGTACCCCCCAATCCCCCCTTTTCTTTTAAAATTGT
GGATGAATACTGCCATTTGTACTGCTGTCTTAAGATGTTCAGCCTGATCTCTTACCTGTCCTATAATTTT
CTTTAATTCTTTATTCATAGATTCTACTACTCCTTGACTTTGGGGATTGTAGGGAATTTCCAGGTCTGAA
GATCCTGCTGCTTGCTGTGCTTTTTTCTTACTTTTGTTTTGCTCTTCCTCTATCTTGTCTAAAGCTTCCT
TGGTGTCTTTTATCTCTATCCTTTGATGCACACAATAGAGGGTTGCTACTGTATTATATAATGATCTAAG
TTCTTCTGATCCTGTCTGAAGGGATGGTTGTAGCTGTCCCAGTATTTGTCTACAGCCTTCTGATGTTTCT
AACAGGCCAGTATTAACTGCGAATCGTTCTAGCTCCCTGCTTGCCCATACTATATGTTTTAATTTATATT
TTTTCTTTCCCCCTGGCCTTAACCGAATTTTTTCCCATCGCGATCTAATTCTCCCCCGCTTAATACTGAC
GCTCTCGCACCCATCTCTCTCCTTCTAGCCTCCGCTAGTCAAAATTTTTGGCGTACTCACCAGTCGCCGC
CCCTCGCCTCTTGCCGTGCGCGCTTCAGCAAGCCGAGTCCTGCGTCGAGAGAGCTCCTCTGGTTTCCCTT
TCGCTTTCAAGTCCCTGTTCGGGCGCCACTGCTAGAGATTTTCCACACTGACTAAAAGGGTCTGAGGGAT
CTCTAGTTACCAGAGTCACACAACAGACGGGCACACACTACTTGAAGCACTCAAGGCAAGCTTTATTGAG
GCTTAAGCAGTGGGTTCCCTAGTTAGCCAGAGAGCTCCCAGGCTCAGATCTGGTCTAACCAGAGAGACCC
AGTACAGGCAAAAAGCAGCTGCTTATATGCAGGATCTGAGGGCTCGCCACTCCCCAGTCCCGCCCAGGCC
ACGCCTCCCATGGTAATAGCGATGACTAATACGTAGATGTACTGCCAAGTAGGAAAGTCCCATAAGGTCA
TGTACTGGGCATAATGCCAGGCGGGCCATTTACCGTCATTGACGTCAATAGGGGGCGTACTTGGCATATG
ATACACTTGATGTACTGCCAAGTGGGCAGTTTACCGTAAATACTCCACCCATTGACGTCAATGGAAAGTC
CCTATTGGCGTTACTATGGGAACATACGTCATTATTGACGTCAATGGGCGGGGGTCGTTGGGCGGTCAGC
CAGGCGGGCCATTTACCGTAAGTTATGTAACGCGGAACTCCATATATGGGCTATGAACTAATGACCCCGT
AATTGATTACTATTAATAACTAGTCAATAATCAATGTCGACCCAGGTGGCACTTTTCGGGGAAATGTGCG
CGGAACCCCTATTTGTTTATTTTTCTAAATACATTCAAATATGTATCCGCTCATGAGACAATAACCCTGA
TAAATGCTTCAATAATATTGAAAAAGGAAGAGTATGAGTATTCAACATTTCCGTGTCGCCCTTATTCCCT
TTTTTGCGGCATTTTGCCTTCCTGTTTTTGCTCACCCAGAAACGCTGGTGAAAGTAAAAGATGCTGAAGA
TCAGTTGGGTGCACGAGTGGGTTACATCGAACTGGATCTCAACAGCGGTAAGATCCTTGAGAGTTTTCGC
CCCGAAGAACGTTTTCCAATGATGAGCACTTTTAAAGTTCTGCTATGTGGCGCGGTATTATCCCGTATTG
ACGCCGGGCAAGAGCAACTCGGTCGCCGCATACACTATTCTCAGAATGACTTGGTTGAGTACTCACCAGT
CACAGAAAAGCATCTTACGGATGGCATGACAGTAAGAGAATTATGCAGTGCTGCCATAACCATGAGTGAT
AACACTGCGGCCAACTTACTTCTGACAACGATCGGAGGACCGAAGGAGCTAACCGCTTTTTTGCACAACA
TGGGGGATCATGTAACTCGCCTTGATCGTTGGGAACCGGAGCTGAATGAAGCCATACCAAACGACGAGCG
TGACACCACGATGCCTGTAGCAATGGCAACAACGTTGCGCAAACTATTAACTGGCGAACTACTTACTCTA
GCTTCCCGGCAACAATTAATAGACTGGATGGAGGCGGATAAAGTTGCAGGACCACTTCTGCGCTCGGCCC
TTCCGGCTGGCTGGTTTATTGCTGATAAATCTGGAGCCGGTGAGCGTGGGTCTCGCGGTATCATTGCAGC
ACTGGGGCCAGATGGTAAGCCCTCCCGTATCGTAGTTATCTACACGACGGGGAGTCAGGCAACTATGGAT
GAACGAAATAGACAGATCGCTGAGATAGGTGCCTCACTGATTAAGCATTGGTAACTGTCAGACCAAGTTT
ACTCATATATACTTTAGATTGATTTAAAACTTCATTTTTAATTTAAAAGGATCTAGGTGAAGATCCTTTT
TGATAATCTCATGACCAAAATCCCTTAACGTGAGTTTTCGTTCCACTGAGCGTCAGACCCCGTAGAAAAG
ATCAAAGGATCTTCTTGAGATCCTTTTTTTCTGCGCGTAATCTGCTGCTTGCAAACAAAAAAACCACCGC
TACCAGCGGTGGTTTGTTTGCCGGATCAAGAGCTACCAACTCTTTTTCCGAAGGTAACTGGCTTCAGCAG
AGCGCAGATACCAAATACTGTTCTTCTAGTGTAGCCGTAGTTAGGCCACCACTTCAAGAACTCTGTAGCA
CCGCCTACATACCTCGCTCTGCTAATCCTGTTACCAGTGGCTGCTGCCAGTGGCGATAAGTCGTGTCTTA
CCGGGTTGGACTCAAGACGATAGTTACCGGATAAGGCGCAGCGGTCGGGCTGAACGGGGGGTTCGTGCAC
ACAGCCCAGCTTGGAGCGAACGACCTACACCGAACTGAGATACCTACAGCGTGAGCTATGAGAAAGCGCC
ACGCTTCCCGAAGGGAGAAAGGCGGACAGGTATCCGGTAAGCGGCAGGGTCGGAACAGGAGAGCGCACGA
GGGAGCTTCCAGGGGGAAACGCCTGGTATCTTTATAGTCCTGTCGGGTTTCGCCACCTCTGACTTGAGCG
TCGATTTTTGTGATGCTCGTCAGGGGGGCGGAGCCTATGGAAAAACGCCAGCAACGCGGCCTTTTTACGG
TTCCTGGCCTTTTGCTGGCCTTTTGCTCACATGTTCTTTCCTGCGTTATCCCCTGCTTCTGTGGATAACC
GTATTACCGCCTTTGAGTGAGCTGATACCGCTCGCCGCAGCCGAACGACCGAGCGCAGCGAGTCAGTGAG
CGAGGAAGCGGAAGAGCGCCCAATACGCAAACCGCCTCTCCCCGCGCGTTGGCCGATTCATTAATGCAGC
GGATCCAGACATGATAAGATACATTGATGAGTTTGGACAAACCACAACTAGAATGCAGTGAAAAAAATGC
TTTATTTGTGAAATTTGTGATGCTATTGCTTTATTTGTAACCATTATAAGCTGCAATAAACAAGTTAGCT
TTTTGCAAAAGCCTAGGCCTCCAAAAAAGCCTCCTCACTACTTCTGGAATAGCTCAGAGGCCGAGGCGGC
CTCGGCCTCTGCATAAATAAAAAAAATTAGTCAGCCATGGGGCGGAGAATGGGCGGAACTGGGCGGAGTT
AGGGGCGGGATGGGCGGAGTTAGGGGCGGGACTATGGTTGCTGACTAATTGAGATGCGGATCCGCTGGCA
CGACAGGTTTCCCGACTGGAAAGCGGGCAGTGAGCGCAACGCAATTAATGTGAGTTAGCTCACTCATTAG
GCACCCCAGGCTTTACACTTTATGCTTCCGGCTCGTATGTTGTGTGGAATTGTGAGCGGATAACAATTTC
ACACAGGAAACAGCTATGACCATGATTACGCCAAGCTTGGGCTGCAGGTCGAGGGATCTCCATAAGAGAA
GAGGGACAGCTATGACTGGGAGTAGTCAGGAGAGGAGGAAAAATCTGGCTAGTAAAACATGTAAGGAAAA
TTTTAGGGATGTTAAAGAAAAAAATAACACAAAACAAAATAT
